>Addgene plasmid #138012 | pTJK644 | addgene full sequence | sequence record 275045 | Addgene NGS Result
GACATTGATTATTGACTAGTTATTAATAGTAATCAATTACGGGGTCATTAGTTCATAGCCCATATATGGA
GTTCCGCGTTACATAACTTACGGTAAATGGCCCGCCTGGCTGACCGCCCAACGACCCCCGCCCATTGACG
TCAATAATGACGTATGTTCCCATAGTAACGCCAATAGGGACTTTCCATTGACGTCAATGGGTGGAGTATT
TACGGTAAACTGCCCACTTGGCAGTACATCAAGTGTATCATATGCCAAGTACGCCCCCTATTGACGTCAA
TGACGGTAAATGGCCCGCCTGGCATTATGCCCAGTACATGACCTTATGGGACTTTCCTACTTGGCAGTAC
ATCTACGTATTAGTCATCGCTATTACCATGGTGATGCGGTTTTGGCAGTACATCAATGGGCGTGGATAGC
GGTTTGACTCACGGGGATTTCCAAGTCTCCACCCCATTGACGTCAATGGGAGTTTGTTTTGGCACCAAAA
TCAACGGGACTTTCCAAAATGTCGTAACAACTCCGCCCCATTGACGCAAATGGGCGGTAGGCGTGTACGG
TGGGAGGTCTATATAAGCAGCGCGTTTTGCCTGTACTGGGTCTCTCTGGTTAGACCAGATCTGAGCCTGG
GAGCTCTCTGGCTAACTAGGGAACCCACTGCTTAAGCCTCAATAAAGCTTGCCTTGAGTGCTTCAAGTAG
TGTGTGCCCGTCTGTTGTGTGACTCTGGTAACTAGAGATCCCTCAGACCCTTTTAGTCAGTGTGGAAAAT
CTCTAGCAGTGGCGCCCGAACAGGGACTTGAAAGCGAAAGGGAAACCAGAGGAGCTCTCTCGACGCAGGA
CTCGGCTTGCTGAAGCGCGCACGGCAAGAGGCGAGGGGCGGCGACTGGTGAGTACGCCAAAAATTTTGAC
TAGCGGAGGCTAGAAGGAGAGAGATGGGTGCGAGAGCGTCAGTATTAAGCGGGGGAGAATTAGATCGCGA
TGGGAAAAAATTCGGTTAAGGCCAGGGGGAAAGAAAAAATATAAATTAAAACATATAGTATGGGCAAGCA
GGGAGCTAGAACGATTCGCAGTTAATCCTGGCCTGTTAGAAACATCAGAAGGCTGTAGACAAATACTGGG
ACAGCTACAACCATCCCTTCAGACAGGATCAGAAGAACTTAGATCATTATATAATACAGTAGCAACCCTC
TATTGTGTGCATCAAAGGATAGAGATAAAAGACACCAAGGAAGCTTTAGACAAGATAGAGGAAGAGCAAA
ACAAAAGTAAGACCACCGCACAGCAAGCGGCCGCTGATCTTCAGACCTGGAGGAGGAGATATGAGGGACA
ATTGGAGAAGTGAATTATATAAATATAAAGTAGTAAAAATTGAACCATTAGGAGTAGCACCCACCAAGGC
AAAGAGAAGAGTGGTGCAGAGAGAAAAAAGAGCAGTGGGAATAGGAGCTTTGTTCCTTGGGTTCTTGGGA
GCAGCAGGAAGCACTATGGGCGCAGCGTCAATGACGCTGACGGTACAGGCCAGACAATTATTGTCTGGTA
TAGTGCAGCAGCAGAACAATTTGCTGAGGGCTATTGAGGCGCAACAGCATCTGTTGCAACTCACAGTCTG
GGGCATCAAGCAGCTCCAGGCAAGAATCCTGGCTGTGGAAAGATACCTAAAGGATCAACAGCTCCTGGGG
ATTTGGGGTTGCTCTGGAAAACTCATTTGCACCACTGCTGTGCCTTGGAATGCTAGTTGGAGTAATAAAT
CTCTGGAACAGATTTGGAATCACACGACCTGGATGGAGTGGGACAGAGAAATTAACAATTACACAAGCTT
AATACACTCCTTAATTGAAGAATCGCAAAACCAGCAAGAAAAGAATGAACAAGAATTATTGGAATTAGAT
AAATGGGCAAGTTTGTGGAATTGGTTTAACATAACAAATTGGCTGTGGTATATAAAATTATTCATAATGA
TAGTAGGAGGCTTGGTAGGTTTAAGAATAGTTTTTGCTGTACTTTCTATAGTGAATAGAGTTAGGCAGGG
ATATTCACCATTATCGTTTCAGACCCACCTCCCAACCCCGAGGGGACCCGACAGGCCCGAAGGAATAGAA
GAAGAAGGTGGAGAGAGAGACAGAGACAGATCCATTCGATTAGTGAACGGATCGGCACTGCGTGCGCCAA
TTCTGCAGACAAATGGCAGTATTCATCCACAATTTTAAAAGAAAAGGGGGGATTGGGGGGTACAGTGCAG
GGGAAAGAATAGTAGACATAATAGCAACAGACATACAAACTAAAGAATTACAAAAACAAATTACAAAAAT
TCAAAATTTTCGGGTTTATTACAGGGACAGCAGAGATCCAGTTTGGTTAATTAAGGTACCGAGGGCCTAT
TTCCCATGATTCCTTCATATTTGCATATACGATACAAGGCTGTTAGAGAGATAATTAGAATTAATTTGAC
TGTAAACACAAAGATATTAGTACAAAATACGTGACGTAGAAAGTAATAATTTCTTGGGTAGTTTGCAGTT
TTAAAATTATGTTTTAAAATGGACTATCATATGCTTACCGTAACTTGAAAGTATTTCGATTTCTTGGCTT
TATATATCTTGTGGAAAGGACGAAACACCGGCTGAAGGCGCATTACGTGGGTTTTAGAGCTAGAAATAGC
AAGTTAAAATAAGGCTAGTCCGTTATCAACTTGAAAAAGTGGCACCGAGTCGGTGCTTTTTTGAATTCGC
TAGCTAGGTCTTGAAAGGAGTGGGAATTGGCTCCGGTGCCCGTCAGTGGGCAGAGCGCACATCGCCCACA
GTCCCCGAGAAGTTGGGGGGAGGGGTCGGCAATTGATCCGGTGCCTAGAGAAGGTGGCGCGGGGTAAACT
GGGAAAGTGATGTCGTGTACTGGCTCCGCCTTTTTCCCGAGGGTGGGGGAGAACCGTATATAAGTGCAGT
AGTCGCCGTGAACGTTCTTTTTCGCAACGGGTTTGCCGCCAGAACACAGGACCGGTTCTAGAGCGCTGCC
ACCATGGACAAGAAGTACAGCATCGGCCTGGACATCGGCACCAACTCTGTGGGCTGGGCCGTGATCACCG
ACGAGTACAAGGTGCCCAGCAAGAAATTCAAGGTGCTGGGCAACACCGACCGGCACAGCATCAAGAAGAA
CCTGATCGGAGCCCTGCTGTTCGACAGCGGCGAAACAGCCGAGGCCACCCGGCTGAAGAGAACCGCCAGA
AGAAGATACACCAGACGGAAGAACCGGATCTGCTATCTGCAAGAGATCTTCAGCAACGAGATGGCCAAGG
TGGACGACAGCTTCTTCCACAGACTGGAAGAGTCCTTCCTGGTGGAAGAGGATAAGAAGCACGAGCGGCA
CCCCATCTTCGGCAACATCGTGGACGAGGTGGCCTACCACGAGAAGTACCCCACCATCTACCACCTGAGA
AAGAAACTGGTGGACAGCACCGACAAGGCCGACCTGCGGCTGATCTATCTGGCCCTGGCCCACATGATCA
AGTTCCGGGGCCACTTCCTGATCGAGGGCGACCTGAACCCCGACAACAGCGACGTGGACAAGCTGTTCAT
CCAGCTGGTGCAGACCTACAACCAGCTGTTCGAGGAAAACCCCATCAACGCCAGCGGCGTGGACGCCAAG
GCCATCCTGTCTGCCAGACTGAGCAAGAGCAGACGGCTGGAAAATCTGATCGCCCAGCTGCCCGGCGAGA
AGAAGAATGGCCTGTTCGGAAACCTGATTGCCCTGAGCCTGGGCCTGACCCCCAACTTCAAGAGCAACTT
CGACCTGGCCGAGGATGCCAAACTGCAGCTGAGCAAGGACACCTACGACGACGACCTGGACAACCTGCTG
GCCCAGATCGGCGACCAGTACGCCGACCTGTTTCTGGCCGCCAAGAACCTGTCCGACGCCATCCTGCTGA
GCGACATCCTGAGAGTGAACACCGAGATCACCAAGGCCCCCCTGAGCGCCTCTATGATCAAGAGATACGA
CGAGCACCACCAGGACCTGACCCTGCTGAAAGCTCTCGTGCGGCAGCAGCTGCCTGAGAAGTACAAAGAG
ATTTTCTTCGACCAGAGCAAGAACGGCTACGCCGGCTACATTGACGGCGGAGCCAGCCAGGAAGAGTTCT
ACAAGTTCATCAAGCCCATCCTGGAAAAGATGGACGGCACCGAGGAACTGCTCGTGAAGCTGAACAGAGA
GGACCTGCTGCGGAAGCAGCGGACCTTCGACAACGGCAGCATCCCCCACCAGATCCACCTGGGAGAGCTG
CACGCCATTCTGCGGCGGCAGGAAGATTTTTACCCATTCCTGAAGGACAACCGGGAAAAGATCGAGAAGA
TCCTGACCTTCCGCATCCCCTACTACGTGGGCCCTCTGGCCAGGGGAAACAGCAGATTCGCCTGGATGAC
CAGAAAGAGCGAGGAAACCATCACCCCCTGGAACTTCGAGGAAGTGGTGGACAAGGGCGCTTCCGCCCAG
AGCTTCATCGAGCGGATGACCAACTTCGATAAGAACCTGCCCAACGAGAAGGTGCTGCCCAAGCACAGCC
TGCTGTACGAGTACTTCACCGTGTATAACGAGCTGACCAAAGTGAAATACGTGACCGAGGGAATGAGAAA
GCCCGCCTTCCTGAGCGGCGAGCAGAAAAAGGCCATCGTGGACCTGCTGTTCAAGACCAACCGGAAAGTG
ACCGTGAAGCAGCTGAAAGAGGACTACTTCAAGAAAATCGAGTGCTTCGACTCCGTGGAAATCTCCGGCG
TGGAAGATCGGTTCAACGCCTCCCTGGGCACATACCACGATCTGCTGAAAATTATCAAGGACAAGGACTT
CCTGGACAATGAGGAAAACGAGGACATTCTGGAAGATATCGTGCTGACCCTGACACTGTTTGAGGACAGA
GAGATGATCGAGGAACGGCTGAAAACCTATGCCCACCTGTTCGACGACAAAGTGATGAAGCAGCTGAAGC
GGCGGAGATACACCGGCTGGGGCAGGCTGAGCCGGAAGCTGATCAACGGCATCCGGGACAAGCAGTCCGG
CAAGACAATCCTGGATTTCCTGAAGTCCGACGGCTTCGCCAACAGAAACTTCATGCAGCTGATCCACGAC
GACAGCCTGACCTTTAAAGAGGACATCCAGAAAGCCCAGGTGTCCGGCCAGGGCGATAGCCTGCACGAGC
ACATTGCCAATCTGGCCGGCAGCCCCGCCATTAAGAAGGGCATCCTGCAGACAGTGAAGGTGGTGGACGA
GCTCGTGAAAGTGATGGGCCGGCACAAGCCCGAGAACATCGTGATCGAAATGGCCAGAGAGAACCAGACC
ACCCAGAAGGGACAGAAGAACAGCCGCGAGAGAATGAAGCGGATCGAAGAGGGCATCAAAGAGCTGGGCA
GCCAGATCCTGAAAGAACACCCCGTGGAAAACACCCAGCTGCAGAACGAGAAGCTGTACCTGTACTACCT
GCAGAATGGGCGGGATATGTACGTGGACCAGGAACTGGACATCAACCGGCTGTCCGACTACGATGTGGAC
CATATCGTGCCTCAGAGCTTTCTGAAGGACGACTCCATCGACAACAAGGTGCTGACCAGAAGCGACAAGA
ACCGGGGCAAGAGCGACAACGTGCCCTCCGAAGAGGTCGTGAAGAAGATGAAGAACTACTGGCGGCAGCT
GCTGAACGCCAAGCTGATTACCCAGAGAAAGTTCGACAATCTGACCAAGGCCGAGAGAGGCGGCCTGAGC
GAACTGGATAAGGCCGGCTTCATCAAGAGACAGCTGGTGGAAACCCGGCAGATCACAAAGCACGTGGCAC
AGATCCTGGACTCCCGGATGAACACTAAGTACGACGAGAATGACAAGCTGATCCGGGAAGTGAAAGTGAT
CACCCTGAAGTCCAAGCTGGTGTCCGATTTCCGGAAGGATTTCCAGTTTTACAAAGTGCGCGAGATCAAC
AACTACCACCACGCCCACGACGCCTACCTGAACGCCGTCGTGGGAACCGCCCTGATCAAAAAGTACCCTA
AGCTGGAAAGCGAGTTCGTGTACGGCGACTACAAGGTGTACGACGTGCGGAAGATGATCGCCAAGAGCGA
GCAGGAAATCGGCAAGGCTACCGCCAAGTACTTCTTCTACAGCAACATCATGAACTTTTTCAAGACCGAG
ATTACCCTGGCCAACGGCGAGATCCGGAAGCGGCCTCTGATCGAGACAAACGGCGAAACCGGGGAGATCG
TGTGGGATAAGGGCCGGGATTTTGCCACCGTGCGGAAAGTGCTGAGCATGCCCCAAGTGAATATCGTGAA
AAAGACCGAGGTGCAGACAGGCGGCTTCAGCAAAGAGTCTATCCTGCCCAAGAGGAACAGCGATAAGCTG
ATCGCCAGAAAGAAGGACTGGGACCCTAAGAAGTACGGCGGCTTCGACAGCCCCACCGTGGCCTATTCTG
TGCTGGTGGTGGCCAAAGTGGAAAAGGGCAAGTCCAAGAAACTGAAGAGTGTGAAAGAGCTGCTGGGGAT
CACCATCATGGAAAGAAGCAGCTTCGAGAAGAATCCCATCGACTTTCTGGAAGCCAAGGGCTACAAAGAA
GTGAAAAAGGACCTGATCATCAAGCTGCCTAAGTACTCCCTGTTCGAGCTGGAAAACGGCCGGAAGAGAA
TGCTGGCCTCTGCCGGCGAACTGCAGAAGGGAAACGAACTGGCCCTGCCCTCCAAATATGTGAACTTCCT
GTACCTGGCCAGCCACTATGAGAAGCTGAAGGGCTCCCCCGAGGATAATGAGCAGAAACAGCTGTTTGTG
GAACAGCACAAGCACTACCTGGACGAGATCATCGAGCAGATCAGCGAGTTCTCCAAGAGAGTGATCCTGG
CCGACGCTAATCTGGACAAAGTGCTGTCCGCCTACAACAAGCACCGGGATAAGCCCATCAGAGAGCAGGC
CGAGAATATCATCCACCTGTTTACCCTGACCAATCTGGGAGCCCCTGCCGCCTTCAAGTACTTTGACACC
ACCATCGACCGGAAGAGGTACACCAGCACCAAAGAGGTGCTGGACGCCACCCTGATCCACCAGAGCATCA
CCGGCCTGTACGAGACACGGATCGACCTGTCTCAGCTGGGAGGCGACAAGCGACCTGCCGCCACAAAGAA
GGCTGGACAGGCTAAGAAGAAGAAAGATTACAAAGACGATGACGATAAGGGATCCGGCGCAACAAACTTC
TCTCTGCTGAAACAAGCCGGAGATGTCGAAGAGAATCCTGGACCGATGGTGTCTAAGGGCGAAGAGCTGT
TCACCGGGGTGGTGCCCATCCTGGTCGAGCTGGACGGCGACGTAAACGGCCACAAGTTCAGCGTGTCCGG
CGAGGGCGAGGGCGATGCCACCTACGGCAAGCTGACCCTGAAGTTCATCTGCACCACCGGCAAGCTGCCC
GTGCCCTGGCCCACCCTCGTGACCACCCTGACCTACGGCGTGCAGTGCTTCAGCCGCTACCCCGACCACA
TGAAGCAGCACGACTTCTTCAAGTCCGCCATGCCCGAAGGCTACGTCCAGGAGCGCACCATCTTCTTCAA
GGACGACGGCAACTACAAGACCCGCGCCGAGGTGAAGTTCGAGGGCGACACCCTGGTGAACCGCATCGAG
CTGAAGGGCATCGACTTCAAGGAGGACGGCAACATCCTGGGGCACAAGCTGGAGTACAACTACAACAGCC
ACAACGTCTATATCATGGCCGACAAGCAGAAGAACGGCATCAAGGTGAACTTCAAGATCCGCCACAACAT
CGAGGACGGCAGCGTGCAGCTCGCCGACCACTACCAGCAGAACACCCCCATCGGCGACGGCCCCGTGCTG
CTGCCCGACAACCACTACCTGAGCACCCAGTCCGCCCTGAGCAAAGACCCCAACGAGAAGCGCGATCACA
TGGTCCTGCTGGAGTTCGTGACCGCCGCCGGGATCACTCTCGGCATGGACGAGCTGTACAAGTAAACGCG
TTAAGTCGACAATCAACCTCTGGATTACAAAATTTGTGAAAGATTGACTGGTATTCTTAACTATGTTGCT
CCTTTTACGCTATGTGGATACGCTGCTTTAATGCCTTTGTATCATGCTATTGCTTCCCGTATGGCTTTCA
TTTTCTCCTCCTTGTATAAATCCTGGTTGCTGTCTCTTTATGAGGAGTTGTGGCCCGTTGTCAGGCAACG
TGGCGTGGTGTGCACTGTGTTTGCTGACGCAACCCCCACTGGTTGGGGCATTGCCACCACCTGTCAGCTC
CTTTCCGGGACTTTCGCTTTCCCCCTCCCTATTGCCACGGCGGAACTCATCGCCGCCTGCCTTGCCCGCT
GCTGGACAGGGGCTCGGCTGTTGGGCACTGACAATTCCGTGGTGTTGTCGGGGAAATCATCGTCCTTTCC
TTGGCTGCTCGCCTGTGTTGCCACCTGGATTCTGCGCGGGACGTCCTTCTGCTACGTCCCTTCGGCCCTC
AATCCAGCGGACCTTCCTTCCCGCGGCCTGCTGCCGGCTCTGCGGCCTCTTCCGCGTCTTCGCCTTCGCC
CTCAGACGAGTCGGATCTCCCTTTGGGCCGCCTCCCCGCGTCGACTTTAAGACCAATGACTTACAAGGCA
GCTGTAGATCTTAGCCACTTTTTAAAAGAAAAGGGGGGACTGGAAGGGCTAATTCACTCCCAACGAAGAC
AAGATCTGCTTTTTGCTTGTACTGGGTCTCTCTGGTTAGACCAGATCTGAGCCTGGGAGCTCTCTGGCTA
ACTAGGGAACCCACTGCTTAAGCCTCAATAAAGCTTGCCTTGAGTGCTTCAAGTAGTGTGTGCCCGTCTG
TTGTGTGACTCTGGTAACTAGAGATCCCTCAGACCCTTTTAGTCAGTGTGGAAAATCTCTAGCAGGGCCC
GTTTAAACCCGCTGATCAGCCTCGACTGTGCCTTCTAGTTGCCAGCCATCTGTTGTTTGCCCCTCCCCCG
TGCCTTCCTTGACCCTGGAAGGTGCCACTCCCACTGTCCTTTCCTAATAAAATGAGGAAATTGCATCGCA
TTGTCTGAGTAGGTGTCATTCTATTCTGGGGGGTGGGGTGGGGCAGGACAGCAAGGGGGAGGATTGGGAA
GACAATAGCAGGCATGCTGGGGATGCGGTGGGCTCTATGGCTTCTGAGGCGGAAAGAACCAGCTGGGGCT
CTAGGGGGTATCCCC
[124 nt withheld, positions 9186-9309]
C
[91 nt withheld, positions 9311-9401]
A
[49 nt withheld, positions 9403-9451]
CCTTTGACGTTGGAGTCCACGTTCTTT
[37 nt withheld, positions 9479-9515]
ACCCTATCTCGGTCTATTCTTTTGATTTATAAGGGATTTTGCCGATTTCGGCCTATTGGTTAAAAAATGA
GCTGATTTAACAAAAATTTAACGCGAATTAATTCTGTGGAATGTGTGTCAGTTAGGGTGTGGAAAGTCCC
CAGGCTCCCCAGCAGGCAGAAGTATGCAAAGCATGCATCTCAATTAGTCAGCAACCAGGTGTGGAAAGTC
CCCAGGCTCCCCAGCAGGCAGAAGTATGCAAAGCATGCATCTCAATTAGTCAGCAACCATAGTCCCGCCC
CTAACTCCGCCCATCCCGCCCCTAACTCCGCCCAGTTCCGCCCATTCTCCGCCCCATGGCTGACTAATTT
TTTTTATTTATGCAGAGGCCGAGGCCGCCTCTGCCTCTGAGCTATTCCAGAAGTAGTGAGGAGGCTTTTT
TGGAGGCCTAGGCTTTTGCAAAAAGCTCCCGGGAGCTTGTATATCCATTTTCGGATCTGATCAGCACGTG
TTGACAATTAATCATCGGCATAGTATATCGGCATAGTATAATACGACAAGGTGAGGAACTAAACCATGGC
CAAGTTGACCAGTGCCGTTCCGGTGCTCACCGCGCGCGACGTCGCCGGAGCGGTCGAGTTCTGGACCGAC
CGGCTCGGGTTCTCCCGGGACTTCGTGGAGGACGACTTCGCCGGTGTGGTCCGGGACGACGTGACCCTGT
TCATCAGCGCGGTCCAGGACCAGGTGGTGCCGGACAACACCCTGGCCTGGGTGTGGGTGCGCGGCCTGGA
CGAGCTGTACGCCGAGTGGTCGGAGGTCGTGTCCACGAACTTCCGGGACGCCTCCGGGCCGGCCATGACC
GAGATCGGCGAGCAGCCGTGGGGGCGGGAGTTCGCCCTGCGCGACCCGGCCGGCAACTGCGTGCACTTCG
TGGCCGAGGAGCAGGACTGACACGTGCTACGAGATTTCGATTCCACCGCCGCCTTCTATGAAAGGTTGGG
CTTCGGAATCGTTTTCCGGGACGCCGGCTGGATGATCCTCCAGCGCGGGGATCTCATGCTGGAGTTCTTC
GCCCACCCCAACTTGTTTATTGCAGCTTATAATGGTTACAAATAAAGCAATAGCATCACAAATTTCACAA
ATAAAGCATTTTTTTCACTGCATTCTAGTTGTGGTTTGTCCAAACTCATCAATGTATCTTATCATGTCTG
TATACCGTCGACCTCTAGCTAGAGCTTGGCGTAATCATGGTCATAGCTGTTTCCTGTGTGAAATTGTTAT
CCGCTCACAATTCCACACAACATACGAGCCGGAAGCATAAAGTGTAAAGCCTGGGGTGCCTAATGAGTGA
GCTAACTCACATTAATTGCGTTGCGCTCACTGCCCGCTTTCCAGTCGGGAAACCTGTCGTGCCAGCTGCA
TTAATGAATCGGCCAACGCGCGGGGAGAGGCGGTTTGCGTATTGGGCGCTCTTCCGCTTCCTCGCTCACT
GACTCGCTGCGCTCGGTCGTTCGGCTGCGGCGAGCGGTATCAGCTCACTCAAAGGCGGTAATACGGTTAT
CCACAGAATCAGGGGATAACGCAGGAAAGAACATGTGAGCAAAAGGCCAGCAAAAGGCCAGGAACCGTAA
AAAGGCCGCGTTGCTGGCGTTTTTCCATAGGCTCCGCCCCCCTGACGAGCATCACAAAAATCGACGCTCA
AGTCAGAGGTGGCGAAACCCGACAGGACTATAAAGATACCAGGCGTTTCCCCCTGGAAGCTCCCTCGTGC
GCTCTCCTGTTCCGACCCTGCCGCTTACCGGATACCTGTCCGCCTTTCTCCCTTCGGGAAGCGTGGCGCT
TTCTCATAGCTCACGCTGTAGGTATCTCAGTTCGGTGTAGGTCGTTCGCTCCAAGCTGGGCTGTGTGCAC
GAACCCCCCGTTCAGCCCGACCGCTGCGCCTTATCCGGTAACTATCGTCTTGAGTCCAACCCGGTAAGAC
ACGACTTATCGCCACTGGCAGCAGCCACTGGTAACAGGATTAGCAGAGCGAGGTATGTAGGCGGTGCTAC
AGAGTTCTTGAAGTGGTGGCCTAACTACGGCTACACTAGAAGAACAGTATTTGGTATCTGCGCTCTGCTG
AAGCCAGTTACCTTCGGAAAAAGAGTTGGTAGCTCTTGATCCGGCAAACAAACCACCGCTGGTAGCGGTG
GTTTTTTTGTTTGCAAGCAGCAGATTACGCGCAGAAAAAAAGGATCTCAAGAAGATCCTTTGATCTTTTC
TACGGGGTCTGACGCTCAGTGGAACGAAAACTCACGTTAAGGGATTTTGGTCATGAGATTATCAAAAAGG
ATCTTCACCTAGATCCTTTTAAATTAAAAATGAAGTTTTAAATCAATCTAAAGTATATATGAGTAAACTT
GGTCTGACAGTTACCAATGCTTAATCAGTGAGGCACCTATCTCAGCGATCTGTCTATTTCGTTCATCCAT
AGTTGCCTGACTCCCCGTCGTGTAGATAACTACGATACGGGAGGGCTTACCATCTGGCCCCAGTGCTGCA
ATGATACCGCGAGACCCACGCTCACCGGCTCCAGATTTATCAGCAATAAACCAGCCAGCCGGAAGGGCCG
AGCGCAGAAGTGGTCCTGCAACTTTATCCGCCTCCATCCAGTCTATTAATTGTTGCCGGGAAGCTAGAGT
AAGTAGTTCGCCAGTTAATAGTTTGCGCAACGTTGTTGCCATTGCTACAGGCATCGTGGTGTCACGCTCG
TCGTTTGGTATGGCTTCATTCAGCTCCGGTTCCCAACGATCAAGGCGAGTTACATGATCCCCCATGTTGT
GCAAAAAAGCGGTTAGCTCCTTCGGTCCTCCGATCGTTGTCAGAAGTAAGTTGGCCGCAGTGTTATCACT
CATGGTTATGGCAGCACTGCATAATTCTCTTACTGTCATGCCATCCGTAAGATGCTTTTCTGTGACTGGT
GAGTACTCAACCAAGTCATTCTGAGAATAGTGTATGCGGCGACCGAGTTGCTCTTGCCCGGCGTCAATAC
GGGATAATACCGCGCCACATAGCAGAACTTTAAAAGTGCTCATCATTGGAAAACGTTCTTCGGGGCGAAA
ACTCTCAAGGATCTTACCGCTGTTGAGATCCAGTTCGATGTAACCCACTCGTGCACCCAACTGATCTTCA
GCATCTTTTACTTTCACCAGCGTTTCTGGGTGAGCAAAAACAGGAAGGCAAAATGCCGCAAAAAAGGGAA
TAAGGGCGACACGGAAATGTTGAATACTCATACTCTTCCTTTTTCAATATTATTGAAGCATTTATCAGGG
TTATTGTCTCATGAGCGGATACATATTTGAATGTATTTAGAAAAATAAACAAATAGGGGTTCCGCGCACA
TTTCCCCGAAAAGTGCCACCTGACGTCGACGGATCGGGAGATCTCCCGATCCCCTATGGTGCACTCTCAG
TACAATCTGCTCTGATGCCGCATAGTTAAGCCAGTATCTGCTCCCTGCTTGTGTGTTGGAGGTCGCTGAG
TAGTGCGCGAGCAAAATTTAAGCTACAACAAGGCAAGGCTTGACCGACAATTGCATGAAGAATCTGCTTA
GGGTTAGGCGTTTTGCGCTGCTTCGCGATGTACGGGCCAGATATACGCGTT
Features (pLannotate 1.2.2; 33 found; start..end, strand, type, name):
      1..380     +  enhancer       CMV enhancer: human cytomegalovirus immediate early enhancer
    381..580     +  promoter       CMV promoter: human cytomegalovirus (CMV) immediate early promoter
    598..778     +  LTR            5' LTR (truncated): truncated 5' long terminal repeat (LTR) from HIV-1
    825..950     +  misc_feature   HIV-1 Ψ: packaging signal of human immunodeficiency virus type 1
    934..1297    +  CDS            HIV-1 gag (fragment): gag protein from human immunodeficiency virus 1; gag
   1443..1676    +  misc_feature   RRE: The Rev response element (RRE) of HIV-1 allows for Rev-dependent mRNA export from the nucleus to the cytoplasm.
   2053..2153    +  CDS            Rev (fragment): human immunodeficiency virus 1 (HIV-1) Rev protein; rev; enhances nuclear export of unspliced and incompletely spliced viral mRNAs
   2203..2320    +  misc_feature   cPPT/CTS: central polypurine tract and central termination sequence of HIV-1
   2371..2611    +  promoter       U6 promoter: RNA polymerase III promoter for human U6 snRNA
   2641..2716    +  misc_RNA       gRNA scaffold: guide RNA scaffold for the Streptococcus pyogenes CRISPR/Cas9 system
   2734..2752    +  CDS            small t antigen (fragment): SV40 (simian virus 40) small t antigen
   2778..2989    +  promoter       EF-1α core promoter: core promoter for human elongation factor EF-1α
   3014..7117    +  CDS            Cas9: Cas9 (Csn1) endonuclease from the Streptococcus pyogenes Type II CRISPR/Cas system generates RNA-guided double strand breaks in DNA
   7256..7972    +  CDS            EGFP: EGFP is a basic (constitutively fluorescent) green fluorescent protein published in 1996, derived from Aequorea victoria. It is reported to be a rapidly-maturing weak dimer with moderate acid sensitivity.
   7991..8579    +  misc_feature   WPRE: woodchuck hepatitis virus posttranscriptional regulatory element
   8630..8649    +  misc_feature   cPPT/CTS (fragment): central polypurine tract and central termination sequence of HIV-1
   8651..8884    +  LTR            3' LTR (ΔU3): self-inactivating 3' long terminal repeat (LTR) from HIV-1
   8916..9140    +  polyA_signal   bGH poly(A) signal: bovine growth hormone polyadenylation signal
   9144..9165    +  promoter       SV40 promoter (fragment): SV40 enhancer and early promoter
   9186..9614    +  rep_origin     f1 ori (sequence partly withheld): f1 bacteriophage origin of replication; arrow indicates direction of (+) strand synthesis
   9628..9957    +  promoter       SV40 promoter: SV40 enhancer and early promoter
  10005..10052   +  promoter       EM7 promoter: synthetic bacterial promoter&nbsp
  10071..10445   +  CDS            BleoR: antibiotic-binding protein; Sh ble from Streptoalloteichus hindustanus; confers resistance to bleomycin, phleomycin, and Zeocin™
  10455..10580   +  CDS            ble (fragment): BLE_KLEPN - Experimental evidence at protein level: Swiss-Prot protein existence level 1. Binding protein with a strong affinity to the bleomycin family of antibiotics. Binds to CL990; an antimitotic-antibiotic compound. From Klebsiella pneumoniae.
  10575..10696   +  polyA_signal   SV40 poly(A) signal: SV40 polyadenylation signal
  10767..10789   -  protein_bind   lac operator (fragment): The lac repressor binds to the lac operator to inhibit transcription in E. coli. This inhibition can be relieved by adding lactose or isopropyl-β-D-thiogalactopyranoside (IPTG). lac repressor encoded by lacI
  10793..10823   -  promoter       lac promoter: promoter for the E. coli lac operon
  10838..10859   -  protein_bind   CAP binding site: CAP binding activates transcription in the presence of cAMP. E. coli catabolite activator protein
  10872..10964   -  CDS            lacI (fragment): lac repressor; lacI; The lac repressor binds to the lac operator to inhibit transcription in E. coli. This inhibition can be relieved by adding lactose or isopropyl-β-D-thiogalactopyranoside (IPTG).
  11147..11735   -  rep_origin     ori: high-copy-number ColE1/pMB1/pBR322/pUC origin of replication
  11906..12766   -  CDS            AmpR: β-lactamase; bla; confers resistance to ampicillin, carbenicillin, and related antibiotics
  12767..12871   -  promoter       AmpR promoter: bla
  12930..12982   -  misc_feature   bom (fragment): basis of mobility region from pBR322
