[The description below was written by a language model from this plasmid's Addgene catalogue record and pLannotate feature annotations shown in this document.]
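Description:
pTJK644 is an all-in-one lentiviral CRISPR/Cas9 plasmid designed to knock out human SIX1. It is a third-generation-style, self-inactivating HIV-1 transfer vector. A CMV enhancer/promoter replaces the U3 region upstream of a truncated 5' LTR to drive genomic RNA production in packaging cells. This is followed by the Ψ packaging signal with a partial gag sequence, the Rev response element for nuclear export of unspliced RNA, and the cPPT/CTS, which aids nuclear import of the proviral DNA. A ΔU3 3' LTR closes the viral cassette, with a bGH polyadenylation signal just downstream. In bacteria the roughly 13.1 kb plasmid replicates from a high-copy ColE1/pUC-type origin and is selected with ampicillin through the AmpR β-lactamase gene. An f1 origin is also present.

Between the LTRs, a human U6 RNA polymerase III promoter expresses the SIX1-targeting guide (designated sgRNA2), which was cloned through BsmBI sites and is fused to the Streptococcus pyogenes gRNA scaffold. Downstream, an EF-1α core promoter drives S. pyogenes Cas9, followed by an EGFP coding sequence and a WPRE to enhance transcript expression. The annotation does not identify the element linking Cas9 and EGFP, but the layout suggests that EGFP marks Cas9-expressing transduced cells. The Zeocin marker listed in the record corresponds to an SV40/EM7 promoter-driven BleoR cassette with an SV40 poly(A) signal. This cassette lies outside the LTRs in the plasmid backbone, so it would not be carried in the packaged viral genome. The construct is intended to deliver Cas9 and the guide together to disrupt SIX1 in human cells.
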