Addgene plasmid #138012: pTJK644
Purpose: SIX1 knockout
Depositing lab: Tami Kingsbury. Depositing organization: University of Maryland, Baltimore.
Backbone
  Vector backbone: Addgene 8 2416
  Vector type: Lentiviral, CRISPR
  Selectable markers: Zeocin
Growth in bacteria
  Bacterial resistance: Ampicillin, 100 μg/mL
  Growth temperature: 37°C
  Growth strain: NEB Stable ; Stellar Cells
  Copy number: Unknown
Gene/Insert
  Gene/Insert name: SIX1 sgRNA2
  gRNA/shRNA sequence: GCTGAAGGCGCATTACGTGG
  Species: H. sapiens (human)
  Mutation: None
  Entrez Gene: SIX1 (a.k.a. BOS3, DFNA23, TIP39)
  Promoter: U6
  Cloning method: Restriction Enzyme; 5′ cloning site BsmB1 (unknown if destroyed); 3′ cloning site BsmB1 (unknown if destroyed)
  Sequencing primers: 5′ GCTGAAGGCGCATTACGTGG
Terms and licenses: Academic/Nonprofit Terms; Industry Terms: Not Available to Industry
How to cite: pTJK644 was a gift from Tami Kingsbury (Addgene plasmid # 138012 ; http://n2t.net/addgene:138012 ; RRID:Addgene_138012)
